>Addgene plasmid #86149 | FLAG-mPar6a K19A | addgene partial sequence | sequence record 174098 | Addgene Partial NGS Result
GGGCTCAGGGGCGGGGCGGGCGCCCGAAGGTCCTCCGGAGGCCCGGCATTCTGCACGCTTCAAAAGCGCA
CGTCTGCCGCGCTGTTCTCCTCTTCCTCATCTCCGGGCCTTTCGACCTGCAGCCCAAGCTTACCATGACC
GAGTACAAGCCCACGGTGCGCCTCGCCACCCGCGACGACGTCCCCAGGGCCGTACGCACCCTCGCCGCCG
CGTTCGCCGACTACCCCGCCACGCGCCACACCGTCGATCCGGACCGCCACATCGAGCGGGTCACCGAGCT
GCAAGAACTCTTCCTCACGCGCGTCGGGCTCGACATCGGCAAGGTGTGGGTCGCGGACGACGGCGCCGCG
GTGGCGGTCTGGACCACGCCGGAGAGCGTCGAAGCGGGGGCGGTGTTCGCCGAGATCGGCCCGCGCATGG
CCGAGTTGAGCGGTTCCCGGCTGGCCGCGCAGCAACAGATGGAAGGCCTCCTGGCGCCGCACCGGCCCAA
GGAGCCCGCGTGGTTCCTGGCCACCGTCGGCGTCTCGCCCGACCACCAGGGCAAGGGTCTGGGCAGCGCC
GTCGTGCTCCCCGGAGTGGAGGCGGCCGAGCGCGCCGGGGTGCCCGCCTTCCTGGAGACCTCCGCGCCCC
GCAACCTCCCCTTCTACGAGCGGCTCGGCTTCACCGTCACCGCCGACGTCGAGGTGCCCGAAGGACCGCG
CACCTGGTGCATGACCCGCAAGCCCGGTGCCTGACGCCCGCCCCACGACCCGCAGCGCCCGACCGAAAGG
AGCGCACGACCCCATGCATCGAATTCCGCCCCCCCCCCCTAACGTTACTGGCCGAAGCCGCTTGGAATAA
GGCCGGTGTGCGTTTGTCTATATGTTATTTTCCACCATATTGCCGTCTTTTGGCAATGTGAGGGCCCGGA
AACCTGGCCCTGTCTTCTTGACGAGCATTCCTAGGGGTCTTTCCCCTCTCGCCAAAGGAATGCAAGGTCT
GTTGAATGTCGTGAAGGAAGCAGTTCCTCTGGAAGCTTCTTGAAGACAAACAACGTCTGTAGCGACCCTT
TGCAGGCAGCGGAACCCCCCACCTGGCGACAGGTGCCTCTGCGGCCAAAAGCCACGTGTATAAGATACAC
CTGCAAAGGCGGCACAACCCCAGTGCCACGTTGTGAGTTGGATAGTTGTGGAAAGAGTCAAATGGCTCTC
CTCAAGCGTATTCAACAAGGGGCTGAAGGATGCCCAGAAGGTACCCCATTGTATGGGATCTGATCTGGGG
CCTCGGTGCACATGCTTTACATGTGTTTAGTCGAGGTTAAAAAAACGTCTAGGCCCCCCGAACCACGGGG
ACGTGGTTTTCCTTTGAAAAACACGATGATAATATGGCCACAACCATGGTGAGCAAGGGCGAGGAGCTGT
TCACCGGGGTGGTGCCCATCCTGGTCGAGCTGGACGGCGACGTAAACGGCCACAAGTTCAGCGTGTCTGG
CGAGGGCGAGGGCGATGCCACCTACGGCAAGCTGACCCTGAAGTTCATCTGCACCACCGGCAAGCTGCCC
GTGCCCTGGCCCACCCTCGTGACCACCCTGACCTACGGCGTGCAGTGCTTCAGCCGCTACCCCGACCACA
TGAAGCAGCACGACTTCTTCAAGTCCGCCATGCCCGAAGGCTACGTCCAGGAGCGCACCATCTTCTTCAA
GGACGACGGCAACTACAAGACCCGCGCCGAGGTGAAGTTCGAGGGCGACACCCTGGTGAACCGCATCGAG
CTGAAGGGCATCGACTTCAAGGAGGACGGCAACATCCTGGGGCACAAGCTGGAGTACAACTACAACAGCC
ACAACGTCTATATCATGGCCGACAAGCAGAAGAACGGCATCAAGGCGAACTTCAAGATCCGCCACAACAT
CGAGGACGGCAGCGTGCAGCTCGCCGACCACTACCAGCAGAACACCCCCATCGGCGACGGCCCCGTGCTG
CTGCCCGACAACCACTACCTGAGCACCCAGTCCGCCCTGAGCAAAGACCCCAACGAGAAGCGCGATCACA
TGGTCCTGCTGGAGTTCGTGACCGCCGCCGGGATCACTCTCGGCATGGACGAGCTGTACAAGTAATGAAT
TAATTAAGAATTATCAAGCTTATCGATACCGTCGACCTGCAGCCAAGCTTATCGATAAAATAAAAGATTT
TATTTAGTCTCCAGAAAAAGGGGGGAATGAAAGACCCCACCTGTAGGTTTGGCAAGCTAGCTTAAGTAAC
GCCATTTTGCAAGGCATGGAAAATACATAACTGAGAATAGAGAAGTTCAGATCAAGGTTAGGAACAGAGA
GACAGCAGAATATGGGCCAAACAGGATATCTGTGGTAAGCAGTTCCTGCCCCGGCTCAGGGCCAAGAACA
GATGGTCCCCAGATGCGGTCCCGCCCTCAGCAGTTTCTAGAGAACCATCAGATGTTTCCAGGGTGCCCCA
AGGACCTGAAATGACCCTGTGCCTTATTTGAACTAACCAATCAGTTCGCTTCTCGCTTCTGTTCGCGCGC
TTCTGCTCCCCGAGCTCAATAAAAGAGCCCACAACCCCTCACTCGGCGCGCCAGTCCTCCGATAGACTGC
GTCGCCCGGGTACCCGTGTATCCAATAAACCCTCTTGCAGTTGCATCCGACTTGTGGTCTCGCTGTTCCT
TGGGAGGGTCTCCTCTGAGTGATTGACTACCCGTCAGCGGGGGTCTTTCATGGGTAACAGTTTCTTGAAG
TTGGAGAACAACATTCTGAGGGTAGGAGTCGAATATTAAGTAATCCTGACTCAATTAGCCACTGTTTTGA
ATCCACATACTCCAATACTCCTGAAATAGTTCATTATGGACAGCGCAGAAAGAGCTGGGGAGAATTGTGA
AATTGTTATCCGCTCACAATTCCACACAACATACGAGCCGGAAGCATAAAGTGTAAAGCCTGGGGTGCCT
AATGAGTGAGCTAACTCACATTAATTGCGTTGCGCTCACTGCCCGCTTTCCAGTCGGGAAACCTGTCGTG
CCAGCTGCATTAATGAATCGGCCAACGCGCGGGGAGAGGCGGTTTGCGTATTGGGCGCTCTTCCGCTTCC
TCGCTCACTGACTCGCTGCGCTCGGTCGTTCGGCTGCGGCGAGCGGTATCAGCTCACTCAAAGGCGGTAA
TACGGTTATCCACAGAATCAGGGGATAACGCAGGAAAGAACATGTGAGCAAAAGGCCAGCAAAAGGCCAG
GAACCGTAAAAAGGCCGCGTTGCTGGCGTTTTTCCATAGGCTCCGCCCCCCTGACGAGCATCACAAAAAT
CGACGCTCAAGTCAGAGGTGGCGAAACCCGACAGGACTATAAAGATACCAGGCGTTTCCCCCTGGAAGCT
CCCTCGTGCGCTCTCCTGTTCCGACCCTGCCGCTTACCGGATACCTGTCCGCCTTTCTCCCTTCGGGAAG
CGTGGCGCTTTCTCATAGCTCACGCTGTAGGTATCTCAGTTCGGTGTAGGTCGTTCGCTCCAAGCTGGGC
TGTGTGCACGAACCCCCCGTTCAGCCCGACCGCTGCGCCTTATCCGGTAACTATCGTCTTGAGTCCAACC
CGGTAAGACACGACTTATCGCCACTGGCAGCAGCCACTGGTAACAGGATTAGCAGAGCGAGGTATGTAGG
CGGTGCTACAGAGTTCTTGAAGTGGTGGCCTAACTACGGCTACACTAGAAGAACAGTATTTGGTATCTGC
GCTCTGCTGAAGCCAGTTACCTTCGGAAAAAGAGTTGGTAGCTCTTGATCCGGCAAACAAACCACCGCTG
GTAGCGGTGGTTTTTTTGTTTGCAAGCAGCAGATTACGCGCAGAAAAAAAGGATCTCAAGAAGATCCTTT
GATCTTTTCTACGGGGTCTGACGCTCAGTGGAACGAAAACTCACGTTAAGGGATTTTGGTCATGAGATTA
TCAAAAAGGATCTTCACCTAGATCCTTTTAAATTAAAAATGAAGTTTTAAATCAATCTAAAGTATATATG
AGTAAACTTGGTCTGACAGTTACCAATGCTTAATCAGTGAGGCACCTATCTCAGCGATCTGTCTATTTCG
TTCATCCATAGTTGCCTGACTCCCCGTCGTGTAGATAACTACGATACGGGAGGGCTTACCATCTGGCCCC
AGTGCTGCAATGATACCGCGAGACCCACGCTCACCGGCTCCAGATTTATCAGCAATAAACCAGCCAGCCG
GAAGGGCCGAGCGCAGAAGTGGTCCTGCAACTTTATCCGCCTCCATCCAGTCTATTAATTGTTGCCGGGA
AGCTAGAGTAAGTAGTTCGCCAGTTAATAGTTTGCGCAACGTTGTTGCCATTGCTACAGGCATCGTGGTG
TCACGCTCGTCGTTTGGTATGGCTTCATTCAGCTCCGGTTCCCAACGATCAAGGCGAGTTACATGATCCC
CCATGTTGTGCAAAAAAGCGGTTAGCTCCTTCGGTCCTCCGATCGTTGTCAGAAGTAAGTTGGCCGCAGT
GTTATCACTCATGGTTATGGCAGCACTGCATAATTCTCTTACTGTCATGCCATCCGTAAGATGCTTTTCT
GTGACTGGTGAGTACTCAACCAAGTCATTCTGAGAATAGTGTATGCGGCGACCGAGTTGCTCTTGCCCGG
CGTCAATACGGGATAATACCGCGCCACATAGCAGAACTTTAAAAGTGCTCATCATTGGAAAACGTTCTTC
GGGGCGAAAACTCTCAAGGATCTTACCGCTGTTGAGATCCAGTTCGATGTAACCCACTCGTGCACCCAAC
TGATCTTCAGCATCTTTTACTTTCACCAGCGTTTCTGGGTGAGCAAAAACAGGAAGGCAAAATGCCGCAA
AAAAGGGAATAAGGGCGACACGGAAATGTTGAATACTCATACTCTTCCTTTTTCAATATTATTGAAGCAT
TTATCAGGGTTATTGTCTCATGAGCGGATACATATTTGAATGTATTTAGAAAAATAAACAAATAGGGGTT
CCGCGCACATTTCCCCGAAAAGTGCCACCTGACGTCTAAGAAACCATTATTATCATGACATTAACCTATA
AAAATAGGCGTATCACGAGGCCCTTTCGTCTCGCGCGTTTCGGTGATGACGGTGAAAACCTCTGACACAT
GCAGCTCCCGGAGACGGTCACAGCTTGTCTGTAAGCGGATGCCGGGAGCAGACAAGCCCGTCAGGGCGCG
TCAGCGGGTGTTGGCGGGTGTCGGGGCTGGCTTAACTATGCGGCATCAGAGCAGATTGTACTGAGAGTGC
ACCATATGCGGTGTGAAATACCGCACAGATGCGTAAGGAGAAAATACCGCATCAGGCGCCATTCGCCATT
CAGGCTGCGCAACTGTTGGGAAGGGCGATCGGTGCGGGCCTCTTCGCTATTACGCCAGCTGGCGAAAGGG
GGATGTGCTGCAAGGCGATTAAGTTGGGTAACGCCAGGGTTTTCCCAGTCACGACGTTGTAAAACGACGG
CGCAAGGAATGGTGCATGCAAGGAGATGGCGCCCAACAGTCCCCCGGCCACGGGGCCTGCCACCATACCC
ACGCCGAAACAAGCGCTCATGAGCCCGAAGTGGCGAGCCCGATCTTCCCCATCGGTGATGTCGGCGATAT
AGGCGCCAGCAACCGCACCTGTGGCGCCGGTGATGCCGGCCACGATGCGTCCGGCGTAGAGGCGATTAGT
CCAATTTGTTAAAGACAGGATATCAGTGGTCCAGGCTCTAGTTTTGACTCAACAATATCACCAGCTGAAG
CCTATAGAGTACGAGCCATAGATAAAATAAAAGATTTTATTTAGTCTCCAGAAAAAGGGGGGAATGAAAG
ACCCCACCTGTAGGTTTGGCAAGCTAGCTTAAGTAACGCCATTTTGCAAGGCATGGAAAATACATAACTG
AGAATAGAGAAGTTCAGATCAAGGTTAGGAACAGAGAGACAGCAGAATATGGGCCAAACAGGATATCTGT
GGTAAGCAGTTCCTGCCCCGGCTCAGGGCCAAGAACAGATGGTCCCCAGATGCGGTCCCGCCCTCAGCAG
TTTCTAGAGAACCATCAGATGTTTCCAGGGTGCCCCAAGGACCTGAAATGACCCTGTGCCTTATTTGAAC
TAACCAATCAGTTCGCTTCTCGCTTCTGTTCGCGCGCTTCTGCTCCCCGAGCTCAATAAAAGAGCCCACA
ACCCCTCACTCGGCGCGCCAGTCCTCCGATAGACTGCGTCGCCCGGGTACCCGTATTCCCAATAAAGCCT
CTTGCTGTTTGCATCCGAATCGTGGACTCGCTGATCCTTGGGAGGGTCTCCTCAGATTGATTGACTGCCC
ACCTCGGGGGTCTTTCATTTGGAGGTTCCACCGAGATTTGGAGACCCCTGCCCAGGGACCACCGACCCCC
CCGCCGGGAGGTAAGCTGGCCAGCGGTCGTTTCGTGTCTGTCTCTGTCTTTGTGCGTGTTTGTGCCGGCA
TCTAATGTTTGCGCCTGCGTCTGTACTAGTTAGCTAACTAGCTCTGTATCTGGCGGACCCGTGGTGGAAC
TGACGAGTTCTGAACACCCGGCCGCAACCCTGGGAGACGTCCCAGGGACTTTGGGGGCCGTTTTTGTGGC
CCGACCTGAGGAAGGGAGTCGATGTGGAATCCGACCCCGTCAGGATATGTGGTTCTGGTAGGAGACGAGA
ACCTAAAACAGTTCCCGCCTCCGTCTGAATTTTTGCTTTCGGTTTGGAACCGAAGCCGCGCGTCTTGTCT
GCTGCAGCGCTGCAGCATCGTTCTGTGTTGTCTCTGTCTGACTGTGTTTCTGTATTTGTCTGAAAATTAG
GGCCAGACTGTTACCACTCCCTTAAGTTTGACCTTAGGTCACTGGAAAGATGTCGAGCGGATCGCTCACA
ACCAGTCGGTAGATGTCAAGAAGAGACGTTGGGTTACCTTCTGCTCTGCAGAATGGCCAACCTTTAACGT
CGGATGGCCGCGAGACGGCACCTTTAACCGAGACCTCATCACCCAGGTTAAGATCAAGGTCTTTTCACCT
GGCCCGCATGGACACCCAGACCAGGTCCCCTACATCGTGACCTGGGAAGCCTTGGCTTTTGACCCCCCTC
CCTGGGTCAAGCCCTTTGTACACCCTAAGCCTCCGCCTCCTCTTCCTCCATCCGCCCCGTCTCTCCCCCT
TGAACCTCCTCGTTCGACCCCGCCTCGATCCTCCCTTTATCCAGCCCTCACTCCTTCTCTAGGCGCCGGA
ATTAGATCTCTCGAGGTTCGTTTAGTGAACCGTCAGAATTGATCTACCATGGACTACAAAGACGATGACG
ACAAGCTTGCGGCCGCGAATTCCATGGCCAGGCCGCAGAGGACTCCGGCGCGCAGTCCCGATAGCATCGT
CGAGGTGGCGAGCAAATTTGACGCCGAGTTCCGACGCTTTGCACTACCCCGCACTTCGGTGAGAGGCTTT
CAGGAGTTCTCGCGATTGCTGTGTGTGGTACACCAGATCCCTGGCCTGGACGTCCTGCTTGGCTATACGG
ATGCTCACGGTGACTTGCTGCCCCTCACCAACGATGACAGTTTGCACCGGGCCCTGGCCAGCGGGCCCCC
ACCTCTGCGCCTCTTGGTTCAGAAACGGGCAGAAGGTGACTCGAGTGGCCTGGCTTTTGCCTCCAACTCT
CTACAAAGGCGCAAGAAAGGGCTCCTGCTACGACCAGTGGCACCTCTGCGCACCAGGCCACCCTTGTTAA
TCAGCTTGCCCCAAGATTTCCGCCAGGTGTCTTCAGTTATAGATGTGGACCTACTACCTGAGACCCACCG
ACGAGTGAGGCTGCACAAACATGGTTCAGACCGTCCCCTGGGCTTCTACATTCGAGATGGCATGAGTGTT
CGCGTGGCTCCCCAGGGCCTGGAGCGGGTTCCAGGTATCTTCATCTCCCGCCTGGTACGTGGGGGCCTGG
CTGAGAGTACAGGGCTGCTGGCGGTCAGTGATGAGATCCTTGAGGTCAACGGCATTGAGGTGGCCGGGAA
GACCTTGGACCAAGTGACGGACATGATGGTCGCCAACAGCCACAACCTCATCGTCACTGTCAAGCCTGCC
AACCAGCGTAATAATGTGGTACGGGGGGCATCTGGGCGTCTGACAGGGCCTTCCTCTGTAGGGCCTGGGC
CTACTGATCCTGACAGTGACGATGACAGCAGTGACCTGGTCATTGAGAATCGCCACCCTCCCTGTTCTAA
TGGGCTGTCTCAGGGGCCCCTGTGCTGGGACCTGCAACCTGGCTGCCTACTTCCTGGTGCTGGCAGCTCT
CTGCCCTCCTTGGATAGCAGAGAGCAAGCCAATTCTGGCTGGGGGAATGGCATGCGAGGTGATGTTAGCG
GATTCAGCCTCTGACAGGCAAAGATGCAGCCCTTGTCACTTTAGGCTGCGGGAACATGGCCTGGACTTTC
CAGCTGGGTAGAGAAGATTAGCTTGCTCACAGAGCCCTCTCAGTCTGGTGAACATTAAAGGTTTTCTACA
AATGTAAAAAAAAAAAAAAAAAAAAAAAATTTCCGCGGCCATCGGTACCAGTCGACTCTAGAGGATCAAC
GAATTCTACCGGGTAGGGGAGGCGCTTTTCCCAAGGCAGTCTGGAGCATGCGCTTTAGCAGCCCCGCTGG
GCACTTGGCGCTACACAAGTGGCCTCTGGCCTCGCACACATTCCACATCCACCGGTAGGCGCCAACCGGC
TCCGTTCTTTGGTGGCCCCTTCGCGCCACCTTCTACTCCTCCCCTAGTCAGGAAGTTCCCCCCCGCCCCG
CAGCTCGCGTCGTGCAGGACGTGACAAATGGAAGTAGCACGTCTCACTAGTCTCGTGCAGATGGACAGCA
CCGCTGAGCAATGGAAGCGGGTAGGCCTTTGGGGCAGCGGCCAATAGCAGCTTTGCTCCTTCGCTTTCTG
GGCTCAGAGGCTGGGAAGGGGTGGGTCCGGGGG
