[The description below was written by a language model from this plasmid's Addgene catalogue record.]
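Description:
FLAG-mPar6a K19A is a retroviral mammalian expression plasmid built on the MSCV-PGK-Puro-IRES-GFP backbone, a murine stem cell virus vector designed to be packaged into retroviral particles and stably integrated into target cells. In bacteria it is maintained as a high-copy plasmid under ampicillin selection, and the record lists a recombination-tolerant strain for propagation, which is a common choice for plasmids carrying repeated LTR sequences. No feature table accompanies the entry, so the exact arrangement of elements is inferred only from the backbone name and catalogue fields.

The insert is mouse Par6 alpha (Pard6a, also called Par6c), a polarity scaffold protein, carrying an N-terminal FLAG epitope for detection or immunoprecipitation. It was cloned into an HpaI site and is transcribed from the viral LTR promoter. The coding sequence bears a lysine-to-alanine substitution at position 19 (K19A), which according to the record abolishes binding to atypical protein kinase C (aPKC). As the backbone name indicates, a separate PGK promoter drives a puromycin resistance gene followed by an IRES and GFP, so that transduced cells can be selected with puromycin and also tracked or sorted by fluorescence from the same bicistronic transcript.

The construct serves as an aPKC-binding-deficient mutant for comparison with wild-type Par6 in stable expression experiments. The associated work concerned Par6-induced cell proliferation and its overexpression in breast cancer, so the mutant can be used to test whether Par6-driven phenotypes in mammalian cells depend on the Par6–aPKC interaction.
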