Addgene plasmid #86149: FLAG-mPar6a K19A
Purpose: FLAG-mPar6a K19A - Does not bind to aPKC
Depositing lab: Senthil Muthuswamy. Depositing organization: Cold Spring Harbor Laboratory. Publication: The polarity protein Par6 induces cell proliferation and is overexpressed in breast cancer. Nolan ME, Aranda V, Lee S, Lakshmi B, Basu S, Allred DC, Muthuswamy SK.. Cancer Res. 2008 Oct 15;68(20):8201-9. 10.1158/0008-5472.CAN-07-6567 PubMed 18922891.
Backbone
  Vector backbone: MSCV -PGK-Puro-IRES-GFP
  Vector type: Mammalian Expression, Retroviral
  Selectable markers: Puromycin
Growth in bacteria
  Bacterial resistance: Ampicillin, 100 μg/mL
  Growth temperature: 37°C
  Growth strain: NEB Stable
  Copy number: High Copy
Gene/Insert
  Gene/Insert name: Par6 (alt names: Par6 alpha; Par6c)
  Species: M. musculus (mouse)
  Mutation: Lysine to Alanine mutation K19A
  Entrez Gene: Pard6a (a.k.a. 0710008C04Rik, 2610010A15Rik, PAR-6A, PAR6alpha, Par-6, Par6, Par6c, TAX40, Tip-40)
  Promoter: LTR
  Tag / fusion protein: FLAG (N terminal on backbone)
  Cloning method: Restriction Enzyme; 5′ cloning site Hpa1 site (unknown if destroyed); 3′ cloning site Hpa1 site (unknown if destroyed)
  Sequencing primers: 5′ MSCV-F; 3′ MSCV-R
Terms and licenses: Academic/Nonprofit Terms; Industry Terms: Not Available to Industry
How to cite: FLAG-mPar6a K19A was a gift from Senthil Muthuswamy (Addgene plasmid # 86149 ; http://n2t.net/addgene:86149 ; RRID:Addgene_86149)
